>Addgene plasmid #207316 | pHCMV_ZIKV_PrME | addgene full sequence | sequence record 407426 | Addgene NGS Result
GCGGCCGCTCTAGAGAGCTTGGCCCATTGCATACGTTGTATCCATATCATAATATGTACATTTATATTGG
CTCATGTCCAACATTACCGCCATGTTGACATTGATTATTGACTAGTTATTAATAGTAATCAATTACGGGG
TCATTAGTTCATAGCCCATATATGGAGTTCCGCGTTACATAACTTACGGTAAATGGCCCGCCTGGCTGAC
CGCCCAACGACCCCCGCCCATTGACGTCAATAATGACGTATGTTCCCATAGTAACGCCAATAGGGACTTT
CCATTGACGTCAATGGGTGGAGTATTTACGGTAAACTGCCCACTTGGCAGTACATCAAGTGTATCATATG
CCAAGTACGCCCCCTATTGACGTCAATGACGGTAAATGGCCCGCCTGGCATTATGCCCAGTACATGACCT
TATGGGACTTTCCTACTTGGCAGTACATCTACGTATTAGTCATCGCTATTACCATGGTGATGCGGTTTTG
GCAGTACATCAATGGGCGTGGATAGCGGTTTGACTCACGGGGATTTCCAAGTCTCCACCCCATTGACGTC
AATGGGAGTTTGTTTTGGCACCAAAATCAACGGGACTTTCCAAAATGTCGTAACAACTCCGCCCCATTGA
CGCAAATGGGCGGTAGGCGTGTACGGTGGGAGGTCTATATAAGCAGAGCTCGTTTAGTGAACCGTCAGAT
CGCCTGGACACGCCATCCACGCTGTTTTGACCTCCATAGATGACACCGGGACCGATCCAGCCTCCGGTCG
ACCGATCCTGAGAACTTCAGGGTGAGTTTGGGGACCCTTGATTGTTCTTTCTTTTTCGCTATTGTAAAAT
TCATGTTATATGGAGGGGGCAAAGTTTTCAGGGTGTTGTTTAGAATGGGAAGATGTCCCTTGTATCACCA
TGGACCCTCATGATAATTTTGTTTCTTTCACTTTCTACTCTGTTGACAACCATTGTCTCCTCTTATTTTC
TTTTCATTTTCTGTAACTTTTTCGTTAAACTTTAGCTTGCATTTGTAACGAATTTTTAAATTCACTTTTG
TTTATTTGTCAGATTGTAAGTACTTTCTCTAATCACTTTTTTTTCAAGGCAATCAGGGTATATTATATTG
TACTTCAGCACAGTTTTAGAGAACAATTGTTATAATTAAATGATAAGGTAGAATATTTCTGCATATAAAT
TCTGGCTGGCGTGGAAATATTCTTATTGGTAGAAACAACTACACCCTGGTCATCATCCTGCCTTTCTCTT
TATGGTTACAATGATATACACTGTTTGAGATGAGGATAAAATACTCTGAGTCCAAACCGGGCCCCTCTGC
TAACCATGTTCATGCCTTCTTCTCTTTCCTACAGCTCCTGGGCAACGTGCTGGTTGTTGTGCTGTCTCAT
CATTTTGGCAAAGAATTCGCCACCATGGGCGGCGCCGACACCAGCATCGGCATCATTGGACTGCTGCTGA
CCACAGCTATGGCCGCCGAGATTACCAGAAGGGGCTCCGCCTACTACATGTACCTCGATAGATCCGACGC
TGGAAAAGCCATTTCCTTTGCCACCACACTGGGCGTCAACAAATGCCACGTCCAGATCATGGATCTGGGC
CACATGTGCGATGCCACCATGTCCTATGAGTGCCCTATGCTGGACGAGGGCGTCGAGCCCGATGATGTCG
ACTGCTGGTGTAACACCACCTCCACATGGGTGGTGTACGGCACATGCCATCACAAGAAGGGAGAGGCTAG
AAGGTCTAGAAGAGCCGTGACCCTCCCTAGCCACAGCACAAGGAAACTGCAGACAAGATCCCAGACATGG
CTCGAGTCTAGAGAGTATACAAAGCATCTGATTAAGGTCGAGAACTGGATTTTCAGAAACCCCGGCTTTG
CTCTGGTGGCCGTGGCTATTGCTTGGCTGCTGGGCAGCAGCACCAGCCAGAAGGTGATCTACCTCGTCAT
GATTCTGCTGATCGCCCCCGCCTACTCCATTAGATGCATCGGCGTGTCCAACAGAGACTTCGTGGAGGGC
ATGAGCGGCGGAACATGGGTCGATGTGGTGCTCGAGCATGGCGGATGCGTCACCGTGATGGCCCAAGACA
AACCTACCGTGGATATCGAGCTCGTGACCACAACAGTGTCCAATATGGCCGAGGTCAGAAGCTACTGCTA
CGAGGCCAGCATTTCCGACATGGCTTCCGATTCTAGATGCCCCACACAAGGCGAAGCTTATCTGGATAAG
CAGAGCGACACCCAGTACGTGTGTAAGAGGACACTGGTGGATAGGGGATGGGGAAACGGATGCGGACTGT
TCGGCAAAGGAAGCCTCGTGACATGCGCCAAATTTACATGCTCCAAGAAAATGACCGGAAAAAGCATCCA
GCCCGAGAATCTGGAATATAGAATCATGCTCTCCGTGCATGGATCCCAGCACTCCGGCATGATTGGATAC
GAGACAGACGAGGACAGAGCTAAAGTGGAGGTGACCCCCAACAGCCCCAGAGCCGAAGCCACACTCGGAG
GATTCGGAAGCCTCGGACTGGATTGTGAGCCTAGGACCGGCCTCGACTTCTCCGATCTGTACTATCTGAC
CATGAACAACAAACATTGGCTGGTCCATAAGGAGTGGTTTCACGATATCCCTCTGCCTTGGCACGCCGGC
GCCGATACCGGCACCCCCCACTGGAACAATAAGGAGGCTCTCGTGGAGTTTAAGGACGCTCACGCCAAGA
GACAGACAGTGGTCGTCCTCGGCAGCCAAGAGGGAGCCGTCCATACAGCTCTGGCCGGCGCTCTGGAAGC
CGAGATGGACGGAGCCAAAGGCAGACTGTTCTCCGGCCATCTGAAGTGTAGGCTGAAGATGGACAAGCTG
AGACTGAAAGGAGTGAGCTACTCTCTGTGCACAGCTGCCTTTACCTTCACCAAAGTGCCCGCCGAGACAC
TCCACGGCACCGTGACCGTGGAGGTGCAGTACGCTGGCACAGACGGACCTTGCAAAATCCCCGTGCAGAT
GGCCGTGGATATGCAAACACTGACACCCGTCGGAAGGCTCATCACAGCTAATCCCGTCATCACCGAGAGC
ACAGAGAACTCCAAGATGATGCTCGAGCTCGATCCTCCCTTCGGAGATAGCTACATCGTCATTGGAGTGG
GCGACAAGAAGATCACCCATCATTGGCATAGAAGCGGATCCACCATTGGCAAGGCCTTTGAAGCCACCGT
CAGAGGCGCCAAGAGGATGGCCGTGCTGGGAGATACCGCTTGGGACTTCGGAAGCGTGGGCGGCGTGTTC
AATTCTCTGGGCAAGGGCATCCACCAGATTTTTGGCGCCGCCTTCAAATCTCTGTTCGGCGGCATGAGCT
GGTTCTCCCAAATCCTCATCGGCACACTGCTGGTCTGGCTGGGACTGAACACCAAGAATGGATCCATCTC
CCTCACATGTCTGGCTCTGGGAGGCGTGATGATCTTTCTCTCCACCGCCGTGAGCGCTTGATGTCTTCCT
GGAGCTCCAGTCATTGACTATAACGTCTCAGATCTTTTTCCCTCTGCCAAAAATTATGGGGACATCATGA
AGCCCCTTGAGCATCTGACTTCTGGCTAATAAAGGAAATTTATTTTCATTGCAATAGTGTGTTGGAATTT
TTTGTGTCTCTCACTCGGAAGGACATATGGGAGGGCAAATCATTTAAAACATCAGAATGAGTATTTGGTT
TAGAGTTTGGCAACATATGCCCATATGCTGGCTGCCATGAACAAAGGTTGGCTATAAAGAGGTCATCAGT
ATATGAAACAGCCCCCTGCTGTCCATTCCTTATTCCATAGAAAAGCCTTGACTTGAGGTTAGATTTTTTT
TATATTTTGTTTTGTGTTATTTTTTTCTTTAACATCCCTAAAATTTTCCTTACATGTTTTACTAGCCAGA
TTTTTCCTCCTCTCCTGACTACTCCCAGTCATAGCTGTCCCTCTTCTCTTATGGAGATCCCTCGACGGAT
CGGCCGCAATTCGTAATCATGTCATAGCTGTTTCCTGTGTGAAATTGTTATCCGCTCACAATTCCACACA
ACATACGAGCCGGAAGCATAAAGTGTAAAGCCTGGGGTGCCTAATGAGTGAGCTAACTCACATTAATTGC
GTTGCGCTCACTGCCCGCTTTCCAGTCGGGAAACCTGTCGTGCCAGCTGCATTAATGAATCGGCCAACGC
GCGGGGAGAGGCGGTTTGCGTATTGGGCGCTCTTCCGCTTCCTCGCTCACTGACTCGCTGCGCTCGGTCG
TTCGGCTGCGGCGAGCGGTATCAGCTCACTCAAAGGCGGTAATACGGTTATCCACAGAATCAGGGGATAA
CGCAGGAAAGAACATGTGAGCAAAAGGCCAGCAAAAGGCCAGGAACCGTAAAAAGGCCGCGTTGCTGGCG
TTTTTCCATAGGCTCCGCCCCCCTGACGAGCATCACAAAAATCGACGCTCAAGTCAGAGGTGGCGAAACC
CGACAGGACTATAAAGATACCAGGCGTTTCCCCCTGGAAGCTCCCTCGTGCGCTCTCCTGTTCCGACCCT
GCCGCTTACCGGATACCTGTCCGCCTTTCTCCCTTCGGGAAGCGTGGCGCTTTCTCATAGCTCACGCTGT
AGGTATCTCAGTTCGGTGTAGGTCGTTCGCTCCAAGCTGGGCTGTGTGCACGAACCCCCCGTTCAGCCCG
ACCGCTGCGCCTTATCCGGTAACTATCGTCTTGAGTCCAACCCGGTAAGACACGACTTATCGCCACTGGC
AGCAGCCACTGGTAACAGGATTAGCAGAGCGAGGTATGTAGGCGGTGCTACAGAGTTCTTGAAGTGGTGG
CCTAACTACGGCTACACTAGAAGAACAGTATTTGGTATCTGCGCTCTGCTGAAGCCAGTTACCTTCGGAA
AAAGAGTTGGTAGCTCTTGATCCGGCAAACAAACCACCGCTGGTAGCGGTGGTTTTTTTGTTTGCAAGCA
GCAGATTACGCGCAGAAAAAAAGGATCTCAAGAAGATCCTTTGATCTTTTCTACGGGGTCTGACGCTCAG
TGGAACGAAAACTCACGTTAAGGGATTTTGGTCATGAGATTATCAAAAAGGATCTTCACCTAGATCCTTT
TAAATTAAAAATGAAGTTTTAAATCAATCTAAAGTATATATGAGTAAACTTGGTCTGACAGTTACCAATG
CTTAATCAGTGAGGCACCTATCTCAGCGATCTGTCTATTTCGTTCATCCATAGTTGCCTGACTCCCCGTC
GTGTAGATAACTACGATACGGGAGGGCTTACCATCTGGCCCCAGTGCTGCAATGATACCGCGAGACCCAC
GCTCACCGGCACCAGATTTATCAGCAATAAACCAGCCAGCCGGAAGGGCCGAGCGCAGAAGTGGTCCTGC
AACTTTATCCGCCTCCATCCAGTCTATTAATTGTTGCCGGGAAGCTAGAGTAAGTAGTTCGCCAGTTAAT
AGTTTGCGCAACGTTGTTGCCATTGCTACAGGCATCGTGGTGTCACGCTCGTCGTTTGGTATGGCTTCAT
TCAGCTCCGGTTCCCAACGATCAAGGCGAGTTACATGATCCCCCATGTTGTGCAAAAAAGCGGTTAGCTC
CTTCGGTCCTCCGATCGTTGTCAGAAGTAAGTTGGCCGCAGTGTTATCACTCATGGTTATGGCAGCACTG
CATAATTCTCTTACTGTCATGCCATCCGTAAGATGCTTTTCTGTGACTGGTGAGTACTCAACCAAGTCAT
TCTGAGAATAGTGTATGCGGCGACCGAGTTGCTCTTGCCCGGCGTCAATACGGGATAATACCGCGCCACA
TAGCAGAACTTTAAAAGTGCTCATCATTGGAAAACGTTCTTCGGGGCGAAAACTCTCAAGGATCTTACCG
CTGTTGAGATCCAGTTCGATGTAACCCACTCGTGCACCCAACTGATCTTCAGCATCTTTTACTTTCACCA
GCGTTTCTGGGTGAGCAAAAACAGGAAGGCAAAATGCCGCAAAAAAGGGAATAAGGGCGACACGGAAATG
TTGAATACTCATACTCTTCCTTTTTCAATATTATTGAAGCATTTATCAGGGTTATTGTCTCATGAGCGGA
TACATATTTGAATGTATTTAGAAAAATAAACAAATAGGGGTTCCGCGCACATTTCCCCGAAAAGTGCCAC
CTAAATTGTAAGCGTTAATATTTTGTTAAAATTCGCGTTAAATTTTTGTTAAATCAGCTCATTTTTTAAC
CAATAGGCCGAAATCGGCAAAATCCCTTATAAATCAAAAGAATAGACCGAGATAGGGT
[37 nt withheld, positions 6289-6325]
AAAGAACGTGGACTCCAACGTCAAAGG
[49 nt withheld, positions 6353-6401]
T
[91 nt withheld, positions 6403-6493]
G
[124 nt withheld, positions 6495-6618]
CCCATTCGCCATTCAGGCTGCGCAACTGTTGGGAAGGGCGATCGGTGCGGGCCTCTTCGCTATTACGCCA
GCTGGCGAAAGGGGGATGTGCTGCAAGGCGATTAAGTTGGGTAACGCCAGGGTTTTCCCAGTCACGACGT
TGTAAAACGACGGCCAGTGAGCGCGCGTAATACGACTCACTATAGGGCGAATTGGAGCTCCACCGCGGTG
Features (pLannotate 1.2.2; 16 found; start..end, strand, type, name):
     97..476     +  enhancer       CMV enhancer: human cytomegalovirus immediate early enhancer
    477..680     +  promoter       CMV promoter: human cytomegalovirus (CMV) immediate early promoter
    792..1364    +  intron         β-globin intron: intron from rabbit β-globin gene
   1443..3488    +  CDS            POLG_DEN2U: Experimental evidence at protein level: Swiss-Prot protein existence level 1. [Non-structural protein 1]: Disrupts the host endothelial glycocalyx layer of host pulmonary microvascular endothelial cells, inducing degradation of sialic acid and shedding of heparan sulfate proteoglycans. NS1 induces expression of sialidases, heparanase, and activates cathepsin L, which activates heparanase via enzymatic cleavage. These effects are probably linked to the endothelial hyperpermeability observed in severe dengue disease. From Dengue virus type 2 (strain Thailand/PUO-218/1980) (DENV-2).
   3598..3653    +  polyA_signal   β-globin poly(A) signal: rabbit β-globin polyadenylation signal (Gil and Proudfoot, 1987)
   4035..4051    -  protein_bind   lac operator: The lac repressor binds to the lac operator to inhibit transcription in E. coli. This inhibition can be relieved by adding lactose or isopropyl-β-D-thiogalactopyranoside (IPTG). lac repressor encoded by lacI
   4059..4089    -  promoter       lac promoter: promoter for the E. coli lac operon
   4104..4125    -  protein_bind   CAP binding site: CAP binding activates transcription in the presence of cAMP. E. coli catabolite activator protein
   4138..4230    -  CDS            lacI (fragment): lac repressor; lacI; The lac repressor binds to the lac operator to inhibit transcription in E. coli. This inhibition can be relieved by adding lactose or isopropyl-β-D-thiogalactopyranoside (IPTG).
   4413..5001    -  rep_origin     ori: high-copy-number ColE1/pMB1/pBR322/pUC origin of replication
   5172..6032    -  CDS            AmpR: β-lactamase; bla; confers resistance to ampicillin, carbenicillin, and related antibiotics
   6033..6137    -  promoter       AmpR promoter: bla
   6190..6618    -  rep_origin     f1 ori (sequence partly withheld): f1 bacteriophage origin of replication; arrow indicates direction of (+) strand synthesis
   6623..6778    -  CDS            lacZα (fragment): LacZα fragment of β-galactosidase; lacZ fragment
   6786..6804    +  promoter       T7 promoter: promoter for bacteriophage T7 RNA polymerase
   6813..14      +  misc_feature   MCS (fragment) (across the origin): pBluescript multiple cloning site
