[The description below was written by a language model from this plasmid's Addgene catalogue record and pLannotate feature annotations shown in this document.]
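Description:
pHCMV_ZIKV_PrME is a mammalian expression plasmid built on the pHCMV backbone that drives production of the Zika virus prM–E (precursor membrane and envelope) glycoprotein segment of the viral polyprotein. The insert of about 2.1 kb was synthesised with mammalian codon optimisation and cloned between EcoRI and BglII sites, both of which are retained. The whole plasmid is about 6.8 kb. In bacteria it is maintained at high copy by a ColE1/pUC-type origin and selected with ampicillin through the β-lactamase gene. An f1 phage origin, a T7 promoter, and remnants of lacZα, lacI, the lac promoter/operator and a pBluescript polylinker are also present. These are leftovers of the cloning-vector ancestry and play no part in the mammalian expression unit.

The expression cassette consists of the human cytomegalovirus immediate-early enhancer and promoter, then a rabbit β-globin intron, which generally improves transcript processing and expression. The prM–E open reading frame follows, and a rabbit β-globin polyadenylation signal ends the cassette. The automated annotation labels the coding region as a dengue virus type 2 polyprotein match with an NS1-related description. This reflects homology among flavivirus polyproteins, and the catalogue entry identifies the insert as Zika virus PrME. No epitope tag, reporter or mammalian selection marker is annotated, so the plasmid suits transient transfection.

The stated purpose is simply mammalian expression of the Zika PrME protein. The associated publication concerns modular envelope design for cell type-specific delivery, which suggests the plasmid supplies a viral envelope glycoprotein in that setting, but the record does not describe a specific pseudotyping or packaging system.
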