Addgene plasmid #207316: pHCMV_ZIKV_PrME
Purpose: Mammalian expression of Zika virus PrME protein
Depositing lab: Feng Zhang. Depositing organization: Broad Institute. Publication: Cell type-specific delivery by modular envelope design. Strebinger D, Frangieh CJ, Friedrich MJ, Faure G, Macrae RK, Zhang F. Nat Commun. 2023 Aug 23;14(1):5141. doi: 10.1038/s41467-023-40788-8. PubMed 37612276.
Backbone
  Vector backbone: pHCMV
  Backbone manufacturer: Clontech
  Backbone size w/o insert (bp): 4764
  Vector type: Mammalian Expression
Growth in bacteria
  Bacterial resistance: Ampicillin, 100 μg/mL
  Growth temperature: 37°C
  Growth strain: NEB Stable
  Copy number: High Copy
Gene/Insert
  Gene/Insert name: ZIKV_PrME
  Species: Zika virus
  Insert size (bp): 2064
  Mutation: mammalian codon optimization
  Entrez Gene: POLY (a.k.a. ZIKV_gp1)
  Promoter: CMV promoter
  Cloning method: Restriction Enzyme; 5′ cloning site EcoRI (not destroyed); 3′ cloning site BglII (not destroyed)
Resource information
  A portion of this plasmid was derived from a plasmid made by: synthesis
Terms and licenses: Academic/Nonprofit Terms; Industry Terms: Not Available to Industry
How to cite: pHCMV_ZIKV_PrME was a gift from Feng Zhang (Addgene plasmid # 207316 ; http://n2t.net/addgene:207316 ; RRID:Addgene_207316)
